Addgene plasmid #106462: pKP110 [pRS416-YBR139Wp-YBR139W(N163,242Q)-PA-ADH1t]
Purpose: Expresses Atg42/Ybr139w(N163,242Q) with a C-terminal PA tag in yeast cells
Depositing lab: Daniel Klionsky. Depositing organization: University of Michigan. Publication: A newly characterized vacuolar serine carboxypeptidase, Atg42/Ybr139w, is required for normal vacuole function and the terminal steps of autophagy in the yeast Saccharomyces cerevisiae. Parzych KR, Ariosa A, Mari M, Klionsky DJ. Mol Biol Cell. 2018 May 1;29(9):1089-1099. doi: 10.1091/mbc.E17-08-0516. Epub 2018 Mar 22. PubMed 29514932.
Backbone
  Vector backbone: pRS416-PA
  Total vector size (bp): 7795
  Vector type: Bacterial Expression, Yeast Expression
  Selectable markers: URA3
Growth in bacteria
  Bacterial resistance: Ampicillin, 100 μg/mL
  Growth temperature: 37°C
  Growth strain: DH5alpha
  Copy number: Unknown
Gene/Insert
  Gene/Insert name: YBR139W(N163,242Q) (alt name: ATG42)
  Species: S. cerevisiae (budding yeast)
  Insert size (bp): 1524
  Mutation: changed Asparagines at positions 163 and 242 to Glutamines
  Promoter: YBR139W
  Tag / fusion protein: PA (C terminal on backbone)
  Cloning method: Restriction Enzyme; 5′ cloning site SacI (unknown if destroyed); 3′ cloning site None (unknown if destroyed)
  Sequencing primers: 5′ M13 REV
Terms and licenses: Academic/Nonprofit Terms; Industry Terms: Not Available to Industry
How to cite: pKP110 [pRS416-YBR139Wp-YBR139W(N163,242Q)-PA-ADH1t] was a gift from Daniel Klionsky (Addgene plasmid # 106462 ; http://n2t.net/addgene:106462 ; RRID:Addgene_106462)
