[The description below was written by a language model from this plasmid's Addgene catalogue record and pLannotate feature annotations shown in this document.]
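Description:
pKP110 is a yeast–E. coli shuttle plasmid built on pRS416-PA, a low-copy centromeric vector of about 7.8 kb. In Saccharomyces cerevisiae it is maintained through a CEN6/ARS element and selected by the URA3 auxotrophic marker, which can also be counterselected with 5-FOA. In E. coli it replicates from a ColE1/pUC-type origin and is selected with ampicillin via β-lactamase. The pBluescript-derived backbone also contributes an f1 origin, remnants of the lac promoter/operator and lacZα region, and T3 and T7 promoters flanking the cloning region. Short hits to lacI, rop, bom and RSF ori in the annotation are small fragments, probably backbone remnants rather than functional parts.

The payload is the 1524 bp YBR139W (ATG42) open reading frame, encoding a vacuolar serine carboxypeptidase, with asparagines 163 and 242 changed to glutamines. Expression is driven by the gene's own promoter. The upstream genomic segment carried for this purpose extends into part of the divergently oriented neighbouring yeast ORF, which appears in the feature table as a reverse-strand fragment. The coding sequence is fused at its C terminus to a backbone-encoded PA tag, annotated as two IgG-binding units of Staphylococcus aureus protein A, which allows detection or capture through IgG binding. Transcription ends at the ADH1 terminator.

The plasmid is intended for expressing the tagged double mutant in yeast under native regulation, in the context of work on vacuole function and the terminal steps of autophagy. The record does not state the rationale for the two substitutions. The depositor sequence and the repository's sequencing result show the same feature order and differ by only a few bases in length.
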