Features (pLannotate 1.2.2; 23 found; start..end, strand, type, name):
     70..573     -  misc_feature   CEN/ARS: S. cerevisiae CEN6 centromere fused to an autonomously replicating sequence
    610..714     +  promoter       AmpR promoter: bla
    715..1575    +  CDS            AmpR: β-lactamase; bla; confers resistance to ampicillin, carbenicillin, and related antibiotics
   1746..2334    +  rep_origin     ori: high-copy-number ColE1/pMB1/pBR322/pUC origin of replication
   2517..2609    +  CDS            lacI (fragment): lac repressor; lacI; The lac repressor binds to the lac operator to inhibit transcription in E. coli. This inhibition can be relieved by adding lactose or isopropyl-β-D-thiogalactopyranoside (IPTG).
   2622..2643    +  protein_bind   CAP binding site: CAP binding activates transcription in the presence of cAMP. E. coli catabolite activator protein
   2658..2688    +  promoter       lac promoter: promoter for the E. coli lac operon
   2696..2712    +  protein_bind   lac operator: The lac repressor binds to the lac operator to inhibit transcription in E. coli. This inhibition can be relieved by adding lactose or isopropyl-β-D-thiogalactopyranoside (IPTG). lac repressor encoded by lacI
   2757..2775    +  promoter       T3 promoter: promoter for bacteriophage T3 RNA polymerase
   2796..3266    -  CDS            YBY8_YEAST (fragment): Experimental evidence at protein level: Swiss-Prot protein existence level 1. From Saccharomyces cerevisiae (strain ATCC 204508 / S288c) (Baker's yeast).
   3594..5117    +  CDS            YBY9_YEAST: Experimental evidence at protein level: Swiss-Prot protein existence level 1. From Saccharomyces cerevisiae (strain ATCC 204508 / S288c) (Baker's yeast).
   5166..5339    +  CDS            ProtA: IgG-binding unit of Staphylococcus aureus protein A
   5343..5513    +  CDS            ProtA: IgG-binding unit of Staphylococcus aureus protein A
   5549..5736    +  terminator     ADH1 terminator: S. cerevisiae ADH1; transcription terminator for the S. cerevisiae alcohol dehydrogenase 1 (ADH1) gene
   5739..5792    +  misc_feature   MCS (fragment): pBluescript multiple cloning site
   5801..5819    -  promoter       T7 promoter: promoter for bacteriophage T7 RNA polymerase
   5827..5982    +  CDS            lacZα (fragment): LacZα fragment of β-galactosidase; lacZ fragment
   5990..6445    +  rep_origin     f1 ori (sequence partly withheld): f1 bacteriophage origin of replication; arrow indicates direction of (+) strand synthesis
   6446..6497    -  misc_feature   bom (fragment): basis of mobility region from pBR322
   6576..7379    -  CDS            URA3: orotidine-5'-phosphate decarboxylase, required for uracil biosynthesis; S. cerevisiae URA3; yeast auxotrophic marker, counterselectable with 5-fluoroorotic acid (5-FOA)
   7380..7595    -  promoter       URA3 promoter: S. cerevisiae URA3
   7610..7659    -  misc_feature   bom (fragment): basis of mobility region from pBR322
   7761..1       -  CDS            rop (fragment) (across the origin): Rop protein, which maintains plasmids at low copy number; rop
>Addgene plasmid #106462 | pKP110 [pRS416-YBR139Wp-YBR139W(N163,242Q)-PA-ADH1t] | depositor full sequence | sequence record 201581 | pKP110 [pRS416-YBR139Wp-YBR139W(N163,242Q)-PA-ADH1t] sequence 7795 bps
GACGAAAGGGCCTCGTGATACGCCTATTTTTATAGGTTAATGTCATGATAATAATGGTTTCTTAGGACGG
ATCGCTTGCCTGTAACTTACACGCGCCTCGTATCTTTTAATGATGGAATAATTTGGGAATTTACTCTGTG
TTTATTTATTTTTATGTTTTGTATTTGGATTTTAGAAAGTAAATAAAGAAGGTAGAAGAGTTACGGAATG
AAGAAAAAAAAATAAACAAAGGTTTAAAAAATTTCAACAAAAAGCGTACTTTACATATATATTTATTAGA
CAAGAAAAGCAGATTAAATAGATATACATTCGATTAACGATAAGTAAAATGTAAAATCACAGGATTTTCG
TGTGTGGTCTTCTACACAGACAAGATGAAACAATTCGGCATTAATACCTGAGAGCAGGAAGAGCAAGATA
AAAGGTAGTATTTGTTGGCGATCCCCCTAGAGTCTTTTACATCTTCGGAAAACAAAAACTATTTTTTCTT
TAATTTCTTTTTTTACTTTCTATTTTTAATTTATATATTTATATTAAAAAATTTAAATTATAATTATTTT
TATAGCACGTGATGAAAAGGACCCAGGTGGCACTTTTCGGGGAAATGTGCGCGGAACCCCTATTTGTTTA
TTTTTCTAAATACATTCAAATATGTATCCGCTCATGAGACAATAACCCTGATAAATGCTTCAATAATATT
GAAAAAGGAAGAGTATGAGTATTCAACATTTCCGTGTCGCCCTTATTCCCTTTTTTGCGGCATTTTGCCT
TCCTGTTTTTGCTCACCCAGAAACGCTGGTGAAAGTAAAAGATGCTGAAGATCAGTTGGGTGCACGAGTG
GGTTACATCGAACTGGATCTCAACAGCGGTAAGATCCTTGAGAGTTTTCGCCCCGAAGAACGTTTTCCAA
TGATGAGCACTTTTAAAGTTCTGCTATGTGGCGCGGTATTATCCCGTATTGACGCCGGGCAAGAGCAACT
CGGTCGCCGCATACACTATTCTCAGAATGACTTGGTTGAGTACTCACCAGTCACAGAAAAGCATCTTACG
GATGGCATGACAGTAAGAGAATTATGCAGTGCTGCCATAACCATGAGTGATAACACTGCGGCCAACTTAC
TTCTGACAACGATCGGAGGACCGAAGGAGCTAACCGCTTTTTTGCACAACATGGGGGATCATGTAACTCG
CCTTGATCGTTGGGAACCGGAGCTGAATGAAGCCATACCAAACGACGAGCGTGACACCACGATGCCTGTA
GCAATGGCAACAACGTTGCGCAAACTATTAACTGGCGAACTACTTACTCTAGCTTCCCGGCAACAATTAA
TAGACTGGATGGAGGCGGATAAAGTTGCAGGACCACTTCTGCGCTCGGCCCTTCCGGCTGGCTGGTTTAT
TGCTGATAAATCTGGAGCCGGTGAGCGTGGGTCTCGCGGTATCATTGCAGCACTGGGGCCAGATGGTAAG
CCCTCCCGTATCGTAGTTATCTACACGACGGGGAGTCAGGCAACTATGGATGAACGAAATAGACAGATCG
CTGAGATAGGTGCCTCACTGATTAAGCATTGGTAACTGTCAGACCAAGTTTACTCATATATACTTTAGAT
TGATTTAAAACTTCATTTTTAATTTAAAAGGATCTAGGTGAAGATCCTTTTTGATAATCTCATGACCAAA
ATCCCTTAACGTGAGTTTTCGTTCCACTGAGCGTCAGACCCCGTAGAAAAGATCAAAGGATCTTCTTGAG
ATCCTTTTTTTCTGCGCGTAATCTGCTGCTTGCAAACAAAAAAACCACCGCTACCAGCGGTGGTTTGTTT
GCCGGATCAAGAGCTACCAACTCTTTTTCCGAAGGTAACTGGCTTCAGCAGAGCGCAGATACCAAATACT
GTCCTTCTAGTGTAGCCGTAGTTAGGCCACCACTTCAAGAACTCTGTAGCACCGCCTACATACCTCGCTC
TGCTAATCCTGTTACCAGTGGCTGCTGCCAGTGGCGATAAGTCGTGTCTTACCGGGTTGGACTCAAGACG
ATAGTTACCGGATAAGGCGCAGCGGTCGGGCTGAACGGGGGGTTCGTGCACACAGCCCAGCTTGGAGCGA
ACGACCTACACCGAACTGAGATACCTACAGCGTGAGCTATGAGAAAGCGCCACGCTTCCCGAAGGGAGAA
AGGCGGACAGGTATCCGGTAAGCGGCAGGGTCGGAACAGGAGAGCGCACGAGGGAGCTTCCAGGGGGAAA
CGCCTGGTATCTTTATAGTCCTGTCGGGTTTCGCCACCTCTGACTTGAGCGTCGATTTTTGTGATGCTCG
TCAGGGGGGCGGAGCCTATGGAAAAACGCCAGCAACGCGGCCTTTTTACGGTTCCTGGCCTTTTGCTGGC
CTTTTGCTCACATGTTCTTTCCTGCGTTATCCCCTGATTCTGTGGATAACCGTATTACCGCCTTTGAGTG
AGCTGATACCGCTCGCCGCAGCCGAACGACCGAGCGCAGCGAGTCAGTGAGCGAGGAAGCGGAAGAGCGC
CCAATACGCAAACCGCCTCTCCCCGCGCGTTGGCCGATTCATTAATGCAGCTGGCACGACAGGTTTCCCG
ACTGGAAAGCGGGCAGTGAGCGCAACGCAATTAATGTGAGTTACCTCACTCATTAGGCACCCCAGGCTTT
ACACTTTATGCTTCCGGCTCCTATGTTGTGTGGAATTGTGAGCGGATAACAATTTCACACAGGAAACAGC
TATGACCATGATTACGCCAAGCGCGCAATTAACCCTCACTAAAGGGAACAAAAGCTGGAGCTCTTGCATG
GAGGCGCAATTGGCAAAGACGTAAAGCTCTTGTCATCAATTAGATCTAATTTGGAAACAGATTGGTACAA
TTTGGATGGAATTTTAGGCTTGGCACCTATCAATTGTGAGCGACGCTTTCTTACATTCAATAACTGTTGG
TTCTGATTTTCACTTTGACTATTGCCTTGGTATGGAGAATTTCTCTGCAATGGTTTTGCCTGCTTCGAAG
GAGTGCTGTTACTATCGAAGATAAATTCCTTCTTTTCAAATTGCCATTGTAACATGGAGTTATTCTCTAT
ATCCTGGACGACTGGAGGAGTCAAGGGCCTGGAAAGTACGGATCCTGTAGAAATATCACTGGCAATTATA
CTGAGTTTATTGTTGGTGTTGCTATTCATATTTGAGCTGGTATTGGACGAAAGCAAGGATAATGAGTTTG
TGTCTACTGACTCCAACACCCTAGGCTGGATTTGATCTTTCTCCATCCTTTAATTTTAACCTTTTAATTA
GTGGTTGGATCAAGTTTTCGAGACTATTCCAATCTGTGACTTGTTGGATAAATAGTTTTTGACTCGTTTA
GTATAATCCTTTTTTCTAAAAGTGCTTAGAGTTCTCTAAGATGTTCTTGTTTACAATGTGAGCGATTTAG
GAAATTTCCTAAAAATGGCCGAGGCGGCGCTAGCATTCTACGAAAGGTGAGATAACGCTTCGTTATCGAA
AAATGTCAGGGGACAGGGGTTATATAAGAACGAAAATTGTCATCCTGCATTTTTTCTTTAAAACAGCTAT
ACAAAAAGTGATACCGACATACAATGAAGTATCTAAACTTAGTTTTCGTGCTTCAGCTTCTTATTAGCAT
CAAATACGCCTCATTCGGCCGAGCCTTTTCTCTTTTTGAAGATGATACCACCTTTGCCAATTTGGATAAA
CAGCTAAAGCTTCCACAGAATACACAGCAAACCCTTAAATTGGACCGTTTGAATCACGATGATCCGCTGT
TTACAACTTTTATTTCTTCTGTGGACACAGATTACAGTTTGAGACTTAGAACAGTAGATCCTTCTAAACT
AGGAATTGACACCGTAAAACAATGGTCGGGTTACATGGACTATAAGGATTCCAAACACTTTTTTTACTGG
TTTTTTGAAAGTAGGAACGATCCTGCTAACGACCCAATTATTCTTTGGTTAAATGGTGGACCTGGTTGTT
CCTCGTTTACTGGGTTGCTATTTGAACTAGGCCCCTCATCAATTGGCGCCGATATGAAACCAATCCACAA
TCCCTATTCTTGGAATAATCAGGCTTCAATGATCTTCTTAGAACAGCCACTCGGAGTCGGCTTTTCCTAT
GGTGATGAAAAAGTCTCCTCTACAAAATTAGCAGGCAAAGATGCGTACATTTTCCTGGAATTGTTTTTTG
AAGCTTTTCCTCATTTACGCTCCAACGATTTCCACATTGCAGGCGAATCCTATGCAGGACATTATATCCC
TCAAATTGCACATGAGATCGTTGTCAAGAACCCTGAAAGAACGTTCCAGTTAACTTCAGTTATGATTGGT
AATGGTATCACAGACCCTTTGATTCAAGCAGATTATTATGAACCAATGGCATGCGGGAAAGGGGGCTATC
ACCCTGTTCTCTCATCAGAAGAATGTGAGAAAATGAGTAAAGCTGCAGGTCGTTGTCGTAGGTTGAACAA
GTTATGTTATGCTTCTAAATCAAGTTTACCATGCATAGTCGCCACTGCTTACTGTGACTCTGCACTTTTG
GAACCGTACATTAACACAGGACTCAACGTCTATGACATTAGAGGGCCCTGTGAAGATAATAGTACTGATG
GTATGTGTTATACAGGTCTCCGCTATGTCGACCAGTATATGAATTTTCCTGAAGTTCAAGAAACGCTAGG
GTCCGACGTGCATAATTATTCTGGCTGTGATAATGACGTGTTCACCGGATTTTTGTTTACGGGCGATGGA
AGTAAACCATTTCAACAATATATTGCTGAATTATTAAATCACAACATTCCGGTATTAATATATGCGGGTG
ATAAGGATTATATTTGTAATTGGCTGGGAAACCATGCTTGGTCCAATGAGTTGGAATGGATCAATAAACG
TAGGTATCAGAGAAGGATGTTAAGACCATGGGTCAGTAAAGAAACAGGTGAAGAGTTGGGACAAGTCAAG
AACTATGGCCCTTTCACCTTTTTGAGAATATACGATGCCGGTCATATGGTGCCCTATGATCAACCGGAGG
CAAGTTTGGAAATGGTCAACAGTTGGATTTCCGGTAATCGTGCTTTTTCGGATCTTTCCACCTTGGAAAA
TGCTAGTTCTAGACGGATCCCCGGGTTAATTAAGCTTGCGCAACACGATGAAGCCGTGGACAACAAATTC
AACAAAGAACAACAAAACGCGTTCTATGAGATCTTACATTTACCTAACTTAAACGAAGAACAACGAAACG
CCTTCATCCAAAGCTTAAAAGATGACCCAAGCCAAAGCGCTAACCTTTTAGCAGAAGCTAAAAAGCTAAA
TGATGCTCAGGCGCCGAAAGTAGACAACAAATTCAACAAAGAACAACAAAACGCGTTCTATGAGATCTTA
CATTTACCTAACTTAAACGAAGAACAACGAAACGCCGTCATCCAAAGTTTAAAAGATGACCCAAGCCAAA
GCGCTAACCTTTTAGCAGAAGCTAAAAAGCTAAATGATGCTCAGGCGCCGAAAGTAGACGCGAATTAAGG
CGCGCCACTTCTAAATAAGCGAATTTCTTATGATTTATGATTTTTATTATTAAATAAGTTATAAAAAAAA
TAAGTGTATACAAATTTTAAAGTGACTCTTAGGTTTTAAAACGAAAATTCTTATTCTTGAGTAACTCTTT
CCTGTAGGTCAGGTTGCTTTCTCAGGTATAGTATGAGGTCGCTCTTATTGACCACACCTCTACCGGCAGA
ATTCGATATCAAGCTTATCGATACCGTCGACCTCGAGGGGGGGCCCGGTACCCAATTCGCCCTATAGTGA
GTCGTATTACGCGCGCTCACTGGCCGTCGTTTTACAACGTCGTGACTGGGAAAACCCTGGCGTTACCCAA
CTTAATCGCCTTGCAGCACATCCCCCTTTCGCCAGCTGGCGTAATAGCGAAGAGGCCCGCACCGATCGCC
CTTCCCAACAGTTGCGCAGCCTGAATGGCGAATGGCGCG
[124 nt withheld, positions 5990-6113]
C
[91 nt withheld, positions 6115-6205]
A
[49 nt withheld, positions 6207-6255]
CCTTTGACGTTGGAGTCCACGTTCTTT
[37 nt withheld, positions 6283-6319]
ACCCTATCTCGGTCTATTCTTTTGATTTATAAGGGATTTTGCCGATTTCGGCCTATTGGTTAAAAAATGA
GCTGATTTAACAAAAATTTAACGCGAATTTTAACAAAATATTAACGTTTACAATTTCCTGATGCGGTATT
TTCTCCTTACGCATCTGTGCGGTATTTCACACCGCATAGGGTAATAACTGATATAATTAAATTGAAGCTC
TAATTTGTGAGTTTAGTATACATGCATTTACTTATAATACAGTTTTTTAGTTTTGCTGGCCGCATCTTCT
CAAATATGCTTCCCAGCCTGCTTTTCTGTAACGTTCACCCTCTACCTTAGCATCCCTTCCCTTTGCAAAT
AGTCCTCTTCCAACAATAATAATGTCAGATCCTGTAGAGACCACATCATCCACGGTTCTATACTGTTGAC
CCAATGCGTCTCCCTTGTCATCTAAACCCACACCGGGTGTCATAATCAACCAATCGTAACCTTCATCTCT
TCCACCCATGTCTCTTTGAGCAATAAAGCCGATAACAAAATCTTTGTCGCTCTTCGCAATGTCAACAGTA
CCCTTAGTATATTCTCCAGTAGATAGGGAGCCCTTGCATGACAATTCTGCTAACATCAAAAGGCCTCTAG
GTTCCTTTGTTACTTCTTCTGCCGCCTGCTTCAAACCGCTAACAATACCTGGGCCCACCACACCGTGTGC
ATTCGTAATGTCTGCCCATTCTGCTATTCTGTATACACCCGCAGAGTACTGCAATTTGACTGTATTACCA
ATGTCAGCAAATTTTCTGTCTTCGAAGAGTAAAAAATTGTACTTGGCGGATAATGCCTTTAGCGGCTTAA
CTGTGCCCTCCATGGAAAAATCAGTCAAGATATCCACATGTGTTTTTAGTAAACAAATTTTGGGACCTAA
TGCTTCAACTAACTCCAGTAATTCCTTGGTGGTACGAACATCCAATGAAGCACACAAGTTTGTTTGCTTT
TCGTGCATGATATTAAATAGCTTGGCAGCAACAGGACTAGGATGAGTAGCAGCACGTTCCTTATATGTAG
CTTTCGACATGATTTATCTTCGTTTCCTGCAGGTTTTTGTTCTGTGCAGTTGGGTTAAGAATACTGGGCA
ATTTCATGTTTCTTCAACACTACATATGCGTATATATACCAATCTAAGTCTGTGCTCCTTCCTTCGTTCT
TCCTTCTGTTCGGAGATTACCGAATCAAAAAAATTTCAAAGAAACCGAAATCAAAAAAAAGAATAAAAAA
AAAATGATGAATTGAATTGAAAAGCTGTGGTATGGTGCACTCTCAGTACAATCTGCTCTGATGCCGCATA
GTTAAGCCAGCCCCGACACCCGCCAACACCCGCTGACGCGCCCTGACGGGCTTGTCTGCTCCCGGCATCC
GCTTACAGACAAGCTGTGACCGTCTCCGGGAGCTGCATGTGTCAGAGGTTTTCACCGTCATCACCGAAAC
GCGCGA
