Features (pLannotate 1.2.2; 24 found; start..end, strand, type, name):
      1..40      +  rep_origin     RSF ori (fragment): Plasmids containing the RSF 1030 origin of replication can be propagated in E. coli cells that contain additional plasmids with compatible origins.
     42..134     +  CDS            lacI (fragment): lac repressor; lacI; The lac repressor binds to the lac operator to inhibit transcription in E. coli. This inhibition can be relieved by adding lactose or isopropyl-β-D-thiogalactopyranoside (IPTG).
    147..168     +  protein_bind   CAP binding site: CAP binding activates transcription in the presence of cAMP. E. coli catabolite activator protein
    183..213     +  promoter       lac promoter: promoter for the E. coli lac operon
    221..237     +  protein_bind   lac operator: The lac repressor binds to the lac operator to inhibit transcription in E. coli. This inhibition can be relieved by adding lactose or isopropyl-β-D-thiogalactopyranoside (IPTG). lac repressor encoded by lacI
    282..300     +  promoter       T3 promoter: promoter for bacteriophage T3 RNA polymerase
    321..791     -  CDS            YBY8_YEAST (fragment): Experimental evidence at protein level: Swiss-Prot protein existence level 1. From Saccharomyces cerevisiae (strain ATCC 204508 / S288c) (Baker's yeast).
   1119..2642    +  CDS            YBY9_YEAST: Experimental evidence at protein level: Swiss-Prot protein existence level 1. From Saccharomyces cerevisiae (strain ATCC 204508 / S288c) (Baker's yeast).
   2691..2864    +  CDS            ProtA: IgG-binding unit of Staphylococcus aureus protein A
   2868..3038    +  CDS            ProtA: IgG-binding unit of Staphylococcus aureus protein A
   3074..3261    +  terminator     ADH1 terminator: S. cerevisiae ADH1; transcription terminator for the S. cerevisiae alcohol dehydrogenase 1 (ADH1) gene
   3264..3317    +  misc_feature   MCS (fragment): pBluescript multiple cloning site
   3326..3344    -  promoter       T7 promoter: promoter for bacteriophage T7 RNA polymerase
   3352..3507    +  CDS            lacZα (fragment): LacZα fragment of β-galactosidase; lacZ fragment
   3511..3939    +  rep_origin     f1 ori (sequence partly withheld): f1 bacteriophage origin of replication; arrow indicates direction of (+) strand synthesis
   3967..4018    -  misc_feature   bom (fragment): basis of mobility region from pBR322
   4097..4900    -  CDS            URA3: orotidine-5'-phosphate decarboxylase, required for uracil biosynthesis; S. cerevisiae URA3; yeast auxotrophic marker, counterselectable with 5-fluoroorotic acid (5-FOA)
   4901..5116    -  promoter       URA3 promoter: S. cerevisiae URA3
   5124..5173    -  misc_feature   bom (fragment): basis of mobility region from pBR322
   5275..5310    -  CDS            rop (fragment): Rop protein, which maintains plasmids at low copy number; rop
   5378..5881    -  misc_feature   CEN/ARS: S. cerevisiae CEN6 centromere fused to an autonomously replicating sequence
   5918..6022    +  promoter       AmpR promoter: bla
   6023..6883    +  CDS            AmpR: β-lactamase; bla; confers resistance to ampicillin, carbenicillin, and related antibiotics
   7054..7642    +  rep_origin     ori: high-copy-number ColE1/pMB1/pBR322/pUC origin of replication
>Addgene plasmid #106462 | pKP110 [pRS416-YBR139Wp-YBR139W(N163,242Q)-PA-ADH1t] | addgene full sequence | sequence record 204895 | Addgene NGS Result
ACGACCGAGCGCAGCGAGTCAGTGAGCGAGGAAGCGGAAGAGCGCCCAATACGCAAACCGCCTCTCCCCG
CGCGTTGGCCGATTCATTAATGCAGCTGGCACGACAGGTTTCCCGACTGGAAAGCGGGCAGTGAGCGCAA
CGCAATTAATGTGAGTTAGCTCACTCATTAGGCACCCCAGGCTTTACACTTTATGCTTCCGGCTCGTATG
TTGTGTGGAATTGTGAGCGGATAACAATTTCACACAGGAAACAGCTATGACCATGATTACGCCAAGCGCG
CAATTAACCCTCACTAAAGGGAACAAAAGCTGGAGCTCTTGCATGGAGGCGCAATTGGCAAAGACGTAAA
GCTCTTGTCATCAATTAGATCTAATTTGGAAACAGATTGGTACAATTTGGATGGAATTTTAGGCTTGGCA
CCTATCAATTGTGAGCGACGCTTTCTTACATTCAATAACTGTTGGTTCTGATTTTCACTTTGACTATTGC
CTTGGTATGGAGAATTTCTCTGCAATGGTTTTGCCTGCTTCGAAGGAGTGCTGTTACTATCGAAGATAAA
TTCCTTCTTTTCAAATTGCCATTGTAACATGGAGTTATTCTCTATATCCTGGACGACTGGAGGAGTCAAG
GGCCTGGAAAGTACGGATCCTGTAGAAATATCACTGGCAATTATACTGAGTTTATTGTTGGTGTTGCTAT
TCATATTTGAGCTGGTATTGGACGAAAGCAAGGATAATGAGTTTGTGTCTACTGACTCCAACACCCTAGG
CTGGATTTGATCTTTCTCCATCCTTTAATTTTAACCTTTTAATTAGTGGTTGGATCAAGTTTTCGAGACT
ATTCCAATCTGTGACTTGTTGGATAAATAGTTTTTGACTCGTTTAGTATAATCCTTTTTTCTAAAAGTGC
TTAGAGTTCTCTAAGATGTTCTTGTTTACAATGTGAGCGATTTAGGAAATTTCCTAAAAATGGCCGAGGC
GGCGCTAGCATTCTACGAAAGGTGAGATAACGCTTCGTTATCGAAAAATGTCAGGGGACAGGGGTTATAT
AAGAACGAAAATTGTCATCCTGCATTTTTTCTTTAAAACAGCTATACAAAAAGTGATACCGACATACAAT
GAAGTATCTAAACTTAGTTTTCGTGCTTCAGCTTCTTATTAGCATCAAATACGCCTCATTCGGCCGAGCC
TTTTCTCTTTTTGAAGATGATACCACCTTTGCCAATTTGGATAAACAGCTAAAGCTTCCACAGAATACAC
AGCAAACCCTTAAATTGGACCGTTTGAATCACGATGATCCGCTGTTTACAACTTTTATTTCTTCTGTGGA
CACAGATTACAGTTTGAGACTTAGAACAGTAGATCCTTCTAAACTAGGAATTGACACCGTAAAACAATGG
TCGGGTTACATGGACTATAAGGATTCCAAACACTTTTTTTACTGGTTTTTTGAAAGTAGGAACGATCCTG
CTAACGACCCAATTATTCTTTGGTTAAATGGTGGACCTGGTTGTTCCTCGTTTACTGGGTTGCTATTTGA
ACTAGGCCCCTCATCAATTGGCGCCGATATGAAACCAATCCACAATCCCTATTCTTGGAATAATCAGGCT
TCAATGATCTTCTTAGAACAGCCACTCGGAGTCGGCTTTTCCTATGGTGATGAAAAAGTCTCCTCTACAA
AATTAGCAGGCAAAGATGCGTACATTTTCCTGGAATTGTTTTTTGAAGCTTTTCCTCATTTACGCTCCAA
CGATTTCCACATTGCAGGCGAATCCTATGCAGGACATTATATCCCTCAAATTGCACATGAGATCGTTGTC
AAGAACCCTGAAAGAACGTTCCAGTTAACTTCAGTTATGATTGGTAATGGTATCACAGACCCTTTGATTC
AAGCAGATTATTATGAACCAATGGCATGCGGGAAAGGGGGCTATCACCCTGTTCTCTCATCAGAAGAATG
TGAGAAAATGAGTAAAGCTGCAGGTCGTTGTCGTAGGTTGAACAAGTTATGTTATGCTTCTAAATCAAGT
TTACCATGCATAGTCGCCACTGCTTACTGTGACTCTGCACTTTTGGAACCGTACATTAACACAGGACTCA
ACGTCTATGACATTAGAGGGCCCTGTGAAGATAATAGTACTGATGGTATGTGTTATACAGGTCTCCGCTA
TGTCGACCAGTATATGAATTTTCCTGAAGTTCAAGAAACGCTAGGGTCCGACGTGCATAATTATTCTGGC
TGTGATAATGACGTGTTCACCGGATTTTTGTTTACGGGCGATGGAAGTAAACCATTTCAACAATATATTG
CTGAATTATTAAATCACAACATTCCGGTATTAATATATGCGGGTGATAAGGATTATATTTGTAATTGGCT
GGGAAACCATGCTTGGTCCAATGAGTTGGAATGGATCAATAAACGTAGGTATCAGAGAAGGATGTTAAGA
CCATGGGTCAGTAAAGAAACAGGTGAAGAGTTGGGACAAGTCAAGAACTATGGCCCTTTCACCTTTTTGA
GAATATACGATGCCGGTCATATGGTGCCCTATGATCAACCGGAGGCAAGTTTGGAAATGGTCAACAGTTG
GATTTCCGGTAATCGTGCTTTTTCGGATCTTTCCACCTTGGAAAATGCTAGTTCTAGACGGATCCCCGGG
TTAATTAAGCTTGCGCAACACGATGAAGCCGTGGACAACAAATTCAACAAAGAACAACAAAACGCGTTCT
ATGAGATCTTACATTTACCTAACTTAAACGAAGAACAACGAAACGCCTTCATCCAAAGCTTAAAAGATGA
CCCAAGCCAAAGCGCTAACCTTTTAGCAGAAGCTAAAAAGCTAAATGATGCTCAGGCGCCGAAAGTAGAC
AACAAATTCAACAAAGAACAACAAAACGCGTTCTATGAGATCTTACATTTACCTAACTTAAACGAAGAAC
AACGAAACGCCGTCATCCAAAGTTTAAAAGATGACCCAAGCCAAAGCGCTAACCTTTTAGCAGAAGCTAA
AAAGCTAAATGATGCTCAGGCGCCGAAAGTAGACGCGAATTAAGGCGCGCCACTTCTAAATAAGCGAATT
TCTTATGATTTATGATTTTTATTATTAAATAAGTTATAAAAAAAATAAGTGTATACAAATTTTAAAGTGA
CTCTTAGGTTTTAAAACGAAAATTCTTATTCTTGAGTAACTCTTTCCTGTAGGTCAGGTTGCTTTCTCAG
GTATAGTATGAGGTCGCTCTTATTGACCACACCTCTACCGGCAGAATTCGATATCAAGCTTATCGATACC
GTCGACCTCGAGGGGGGGCCCGGTACCCAATTCGCCCTATAGTGAGTCGTATTACGCGCGCTCACTGGCC
GTCGTTTTACAACGTCGTGACTGGGAAAACCCTGGCGTTACCCAACTTAATCGCCTTGCAGCACATCCCC
CTTTCGCCAGCTGGCGTAATAGCGAAGAGGCCCGCACCGATCGCCCTTCCCAACAGTTGCGCAGCCTGAA
TGGCGAATGG
[124 nt withheld, positions 3511-3634]
C
[91 nt withheld, positions 3636-3726]
A
[49 nt withheld, positions 3728-3776]
CCTTTGACGTTGGAGTCCACGTTCTTT
[37 nt withheld, positions 3804-3840]
ACCCTATCTCGGTCTATTCTTTTGATTTATAAGGGATTTTGCCGATTTCGGCCTATTGGTTAAAAAATGA
GCTGATTTAACAAAAATTTAACGCGAATTTTAACAAAATATTAACGCTTACAATTTCCTGATGCGGTATT
TTCTCCTTACGCATCTGTGCGGTATTTCACACCGCATAGGGTAATAACTGATATAATTAAATTGAAGCTC
TAATTTGTGAGTTTAGTATACATGCATTTACTTATAATACAGTTTTTTAGTTTTGCTGGCCGCATCTTCT
CAAATATGCTTCCCAGCCTGCTTTTCTGTAACGTTCACCCTCTACCTTAGCATCCCTTCCCTTTGCAAAT
AGTCCTCTTCCAACAATAATAATGTCAGATCCTGTAGAGACCACATCATCCACGGTTCTATACTGTTGAC
CCAATGCGTCTCCCTTGTCATCTAAACCCACACCGGGTGTCATAATCAACCAATCGTAACCTTCATCTCT
TCCACCCATGTCTCTTTGAGCAATAAAGCCGATAACAAAATCTTTGTCGCTCTTCGCAATGTCAACAGTA
CCCTTAGTATATTCTCCAGTAGATAGGGAGCCCTTGCATGACAATTCTGCTAACATCAAAAGGCCTCTAG
GTTCCTTTGTTACTTCTTCTGCCGCCTGCTTCAAACCGCTAACAATACCTGGGCCCACCACACCGTGTGC
ATTCGTAATGTCTGCCCATTCTGCTATTCTGTATACACCCGCAGAGTACTGCAATTTGACTGTATTACCA
ATGTCAGCAAATTTTCTGTCTTCGAAGAGTAAAAAATTGTACTTGGCGGATAATGCCTTTAGCGGCTTAA
CTGTGCCCTCCATGGAAAAATCAGTCAAGATATCCACATGTGTTTTTAGTAAACAAATTTTGGGACCTAA
TGCTTCAACTAACTCCAGTAATTCCTTGGTGGTACGAACATCCAATGAAGCACACAAGTTTGTTTGCTTT
TCGTGCATGATATTAAATAGCTTGGCAGCAACAGGACTAGGATGAGTAGCAGCACGTTCCTTATATGTAG
CTTTCGACATGATTTATCTTCGTTTCCTGCAGGTTTTTGTTCTGTGCAGTTGGGTTAAGAATACTGGGCA
ATTTCATGTTTCTTCAACACTACATATGCGTATATATACCAATCTAAGTCTGTGCTCCTTCCTTCGTTCT
TCCTTCTGTTCGGAGATTACCGAATCAAAAAAATTTCAAGGAAACCGAAATCAAAAAAAAGAATAAAAAA
AAAATGATGAATTGAAAAGGTGGTATGGTGCACTCTCAGTACAATCTGCTCTGATGCCGCATAGTTAAGC
CAGCCCCGACACCCGCCAACACCCGCTGACGCGCCCTGACGGGCTTGTCTGCTCCCGGCATCCGCTTACA
GACAAGCTGTGACCGTCTCCGGGAGCTGCATGTGTCAGAGGTTTTCACCGTCATCACCGAAACGCGCGAG
ACGAAAGGGCCTCGTGATACGCCTATTTTTATAGGTTAATGTCATGATAATAATGGTTTCTTAGACGGAT
CGCTTGCCTGTAACTTACACGCGCCTCGTATCTTTTAATGATGGAATAATTTGGGAATTTACTCTGTGTT
TATTTATTTTTATGTTTTGTATTTGGATTTTAGAAAGTAAATAAAGAAGGTAGAAGAGTTACGGAATGAA
GAAAAAAAAATAAACAAAGGTTTAAAAAATTTCAACAAAAAGCGTACTTTACATATATATTTATTAGACA
AGAAAAGCAGATTAAATAGATATACATTCGATTAACGATAAGTAAAATGTAAAATCACAGGATTTTCGTG
TGTGGTCTTCTACACAGACAAGATGAAACAATTCGGCATTAATACCTGAGAGCAGGAAGAGCAAGATAAA
AGGTAGTATTTGTTGGCGATCCCCCTAGAGTCTTTTACATCTTCGGAAAACAAAAACTATTTTTTCTTTA
ATTTCTTTTTTTACTTTCTATTTTTAATTTATATATTTATATTAAAAAATTTAAATTATAATTATTTTTA
TAGCACGTGATGAAAAGGACCCAGGTGGCACTTTTCGGGGAAATGTGCGCGGAACCCCTATTTGTTTATT
TTTCTAAATACATTCAAATATGTATCCGCTCATGAGACAATAACCCTGATAAATGCTTCAATAATATTGA
AAAAGGAAGAGTATGAGTATTCAACATTTCCGTGTCGCCCTTATTCCCTTTTTTGCGGCATTTTGCCTTC
CTGTTTTTGCTCACCCAGAAACGCTGGTGAAAGTAAAAGATGCTGAAGATCAGTTGGGTGCACGAGTGGG
TTACATCGAACTGGATCTCAACAGCGGTAAGATCCTTGAGAGTTTTCGCCCCGAAGAACGTTTTCCAATG
ATGAGCACTTTTAAAGTTCTGCTATGTGGCGCGGTATTATCCCGTATTGACGCCGGGCAAGAGCAACTCG
GTCGCCGCATACACTATTCTCAGAATGACTTGGTTGAGTACTCACCAGTCACAGAAAAGCATCTTACGGA
TGGCATGACAGTAAGAGAATTATGCAGTGCTGCCATAACCATGAGTGATAACACTGCGGCCAACTTACTT
CTGACAACGATCGGAGGACCGAAGGAGCTAACCGCTTTTTTGCACAACATGGGGGATCATGTAACTCGCC
TTGATCGTTGGGAACCGGAGCTGAATGAAGCCATACCAAACGACGAGCGTGACACCACGATGCCTGTAGC
AATGGCAACAACGTTGCGCAAACTATTAACTGGCGAACTACTTACTCTAGCTTCCCGGCAACAATTAATA
GACTGGATGGAGGCGGATAAAGTTGCAGGACCACTTCTGCGCTCGGCCCTTCCGGCTGGCTGGTTTATTG
CTGATAAATCTGGAGCCGGTGAGCGTGGGTCTCGCGGTATCATTGCAGCACTGGGGCCAGATGGTAAGCC
CTCCCGTATCGTAGTTATCTACACGACGGGGAGTCAGGCAACTATGGATGAACGAAATAGACAGATCGCT
GAGATAGGTGCCTCACTGATTAAGCATTGGTAACTGTCAGACCAAGTTTACTCATATATACTTTAGATTG
ATTTAAAACTTCATTTTTAATTTAAAAGGATCTAGGTGAAGATCCTTTTTGATAATCTCATGACCAAAAT
CCCTTAACGTGAGTTTTCGTTCCACTGAGCGTCAGACCCCGTAGAAAAGATCAAAGGATCTTCTTGAGAT
CCTTTTTTTCTGCGCGTAATCTGCTGCTTGCAAACAAAAAAACCACCGCTACCAGCGGTGGTTTGTTTGC
CGGATCAAGAGCTACCAACTCTTTTTCCGAAGGTAACTGGCTTCAGCAGAGCGCAGATACCAAATACTGT
TCTTCTAGTGTAGCCGTAGTTAGGCCACCACTTCAAGAACTCTGTAGCACCGCCTACATACCTCGCTCTG
CTAATCCTGTTACCAGTGGCTGCTGCCAGTGGCGATAAGTCGTGTCTTACCGGGTTGGACTCAAGACGAT
AGTTACCGGATAAGGCGCAGCGGTCGGGCTGAACGGGGGGTTCGTGCACACAGCCCAGCTTGGAGCGAAC
GACCTACACCGAACTGAGATACCTACAGCGTGAGCTATGAGAAAGCGCCACGCTTCCCGAAGGGAGAAAG
GCGGACAGGTATCCGGTAAGCGGCAGGGTCGGAACAGGAGAGCGCACGAGGGAGCTTCCAGGGGGAAACG
CCTGGTATCTTTATAGTCCTGTCGGGTTTCGCCACCTCTGACTTGAGCGTCGATTTTTGTGATGCTCGTC
AGGGGGGCGGAGCCTATGGAAAAACGCCAGCAACGCGGCCTTTTTACGGTTCCTGGCCTTTTGCTGGCCT
TTTGCTCACATGTTCTTTCCTGCGTTATCCCCTGATTCTGTGGATAACCGTATTACCGCCTTTGAGTGAG
CTGATACCGCTCGCCGCAGCCGA
